Addgene plasmid #187828: pGST2-GST-TEV-NDP52
Purpose: Plasmid for the expression and purification of GST-TEV-NDP52 in E. coli Rosetta pLysS. Internal reference: SMC1586
Depositing lab: Sascha Martens. Depositing organization: University of Vienna. Publication: Unconventional initiation of PINK1/Parkin mitophagy by Optineurin. Nguyen TN, Sawa-Makarska J, Khuu G, Lam WK, Adriaenssens E, Fracchiolla D, Shoebridge S, Bernklau D, Padman BS, Skulsuppaisarn M, Lindblom RSJ, Martens S, Lazarou M. Mol Cell. 2023 May 18;83(10):1693-1709.e9. doi: 10.1016/j.molcel.2023.04.021. PubMed 37207627.
Backbone
  Vector backbone: pGST2
  Backbone manufacturer: James Hurley Lab
  Backbone size w/o insert (bp): 4905
  Total vector size (bp): 6296
  Vector type: Bacterial Expression
Growth in bacteria
  Bacterial resistance: Ampicillin, 100 μg/mL
  Growth temperature: 37°C
  Growth strain: DH5alpha
  Copy number: Unknown
Gene/Insert
  Gene/Insert name: NDP52
  Species: H. sapiens (human)
  Insert size (bp): 2025
  GenBank ID: 10241 NM_005831
  Entrez Gene: CALCOCO2 (a.k.a. NDP52)
  Tag / fusion protein: GST-TEV (N terminal on insert)
  Cloning method: Unknown
  Sequencing primers: 5′ ATGAAAACCTGTATTTTCAGGGAtcaggcatggag; 3′ TTAaagagagtggcagaacacgtggtcttcaa
Resource information
  A portion of this plasmid was derived from a plasmid made by: The lab of James Hurley: Plasmid #171422
Terms and licenses: Academic/Nonprofit Terms; Industry Terms: Not Available to Industry
How to cite: pGST2-GST-TEV-NDP52 was a gift from Sascha Martens (Addgene plasmid # 187828 ; http://n2t.net/addgene:187828 ; RRID:Addgene_187828)
