[The description below was written by a language model from this plasmid's Addgene catalogue record and pLannotate feature annotations shown in this document.]
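Description:
pGST2-GST-TEV-NDP52 is a 6,296 bp bacterial expression plasmid built on the pGST2 backbone, a pGEX-style vector, for producing recombinant human NDP52 (CALCOCO2) in E. coli. It replicates from a ColE1/pMB1-type origin and is selected with ampicillin through the β-lactamase (AmpR) gene and its own promoter. The annotation also picks up short remnants of pBR322-derived rop and bom sequences, a lac promoter/operator with a lacZα fragment, and a small fragment of an E. coli gene spanning the numbering origin. These appear to be backbone carry-over rather than functional parts of the expression design.

The expression cassette is driven by the tac promoter, a strong trp/lac hybrid, followed by a lac operator. The plasmid carries its own lacI gene, so transcription is held off by lac repressor until it is induced with IPTG. The open reading frame encodes Schistosoma japonicum glutathione S-transferase, then a TEV protease recognition site, then the NDP52 coding sequence. The fusion can therefore be captured on glutathione resin and the GST tag cleaved off with TEV protease to release NDP52. The catalogue lists an insert size of 2,025 bp, which roughly matches the whole GST-TEV-NDP52 fusion, whereas the annotated CALCOCO2 coding region alone spans about 1.3 kb.

The stated purpose is expression and purification of GST-TEV-NDP52 in E. coli Rosetta pLysS. NDP52 is a selective autophagy cargo receptor, and the associated study concerns the initiation of PINK1/Parkin mitophagy, so the purified protein is likely intended for biochemical work in that area. Part of the plasmid derives from an earlier construct from the laboratory that made the backbone.
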