Features (pLannotate 1.2.2; 18 found; start..end, strand, type, name):
    183..211     +  promoter       tac promoter: strong E. coli promoter; hybrid between the trp and lac UV5 promoters
    219..235     +  protein_bind   lac operator: The lac repressor binds to the lac operator to inhibit transcription in E. coli. This inhibition can be relieved by adding lactose or isopropyl-β-D-thiogalactopyranoside (IPTG). lac repressor encoded by lacI
    258..911     +  CDS            GST26_SCHJA: Experimental evidence at protein level: Swiss-Prot protein existence level 1. GST isoenzymes appear to play a central role in the parasite detoxification system. Other functions are also suspected including a role in increasing the solubility of haematin in the parasite gut. From Schistosoma japonicum (Blood fluke).
    918..937     +  CDS            TEV site (fragment): tobacco etch virus (TEV) protease recognition and cleavage site
    945..2282    +  CDS            CALCOCO2: CACO2_HUMAN - Also known as NDP52 From Homo sapiens (Human).
   2313..2352    +  CDS            rop (fragment): Rop protein, which maintains plasmids at low copy number; rop
   2454..2494    +  misc_feature   bom (fragment): basis of mobility region from pBR322
   2599..2703    +  promoter       AmpR promoter: bla
   2704..3564    +  CDS            AmpR: β-lactamase; bla; confers resistance to ampicillin, carbenicillin, and related antibiotics
   3735..4323    +  rep_origin     ori: high-copy-number ColE1/pMB1/pBR322/pUC origin of replication
   4509..4560    -  misc_feature   bom (fragment): basis of mobility region from pBR322
   4567..4644    +  promoter       lacI promoter: lacI
   4645..5727    +  CDS            lacI: lac repressor; lacI; The lac repressor binds to the lac operator to inhibit transcription in E. coli. This inhibition can be relieved by adding lactose or isopropyl-β-D-thiogalactopyranoside (IPTG).
   5740..5761    +  protein_bind   CAP binding site: CAP binding activates transcription in the presence of cAMP. E. coli catabolite activator protein
   5776..5806    +  promoter       lac promoter: promoter for the E. coli lac operon
   5814..5830    +  protein_bind   lac operator: The lac repressor binds to the lac operator to inhibit transcription in E. coli. This inhibition can be relieved by adding lactose or isopropyl-β-D-thiogalactopyranoside (IPTG). lac repressor encoded by lacI
   5850..6023    +  CDS            lacZα: LacZα fragment of β-galactosidase; lacZ fragment
   6287..107     -  CDS            yciV (fragment) (across the origin): RNAAM_ECOLI - Also known as trpH From Escherichia coli (strain K12).
>Addgene plasmid #187828 | pGST2-GST-TEV-NDP52 | addgene full sequence | sequence record 374455 | Addgene Partial NGS Result
AGCTTATCGACTGCACGGTGCACCAATGCTTCTGGCGTCAGGCAGCCATCGGAAGCTGTGGTATGGCTGT
GCAGGTCGTAAATCACTGCATAATTCGTGTCGCTCAAGGCGCACTCCCGTTCTGGATAATGTTTTTTGCG
CCGACATCATAACGGTTCTGGCAAATATTCTGAAATGAGCTGTTGACAATTAATCATCGGCTCGTATAAT
GTGTGGAATTGTGAGCGGATAACAATTTCACACAGGAAACAGTATTCATGTCCCCTATACTAGGTTATTG
GAAAATTAAGGGCCTTGTGCAACCCACTCGACTTCTTTTGGAATATCTTGAAGAAAAATATGAAGAGCAT
TTGTATGAGCGCGATGAAGGTGATAAATGGCGAAACAAAAAGTTTGAATTGGGTTTGGAGTTTCCCAATC
TTCCTTATTATATTGATGGTGATGTTAAATTAACACAGTCTATGGCCATCATACGTTATATAGCTGACAA
GCACAACATGTTGGGTGGTTGTCCAAAAGAGCGTGCAGAGATTTCAATGCTTGAAGGAGCGGTTTTGGAT
ATTAGATACGGTGTTTCGAGAATTGCATATAGTAAAGACTTTGAAACTCTCAAAGTTGATTTTCTTAGCA
AGCTACCTGAAATGCTGAAAATGTTCGAAGATCGTTTATGTCATAAAACATATTTAAATGGTGATCATGT
AACCCATCCTGACTTCATGTTGTATGACGCTCTTGATGTTGTTTTATACATGGACCCAATGTGCCTGGAT
GCGTTCCCAAAATTAGTTTGTTTTAAAAAACGTATTGAAGCTATCCCACAAATTGATAAGTACTTGAAAT
CCAGCAAGTATATAGCATGGCCTTTGCAGGGCTGGCAAGCCACGTTTGGTGGTGGCGACCATCCTCCAAA
AATCGATGAAAACCTGTATTTTCAGGGATCAGGCATGGAGGAGACCATCAAAGATCCCCCCACATCAGCT
GTCTTGCTGGATCACTGTCATTTCTCTCAGGTCATCTTTAACAGTGTGGAGAAGTTCTACATCCCTGGAG
GGGACGTCACATGTCATTATACCTTCACCCAGCATTTCATCCCTCGTCGAAAGGATTGGATTGGCATCTT
TAGAGTGGGGTGGAAGACAACCCGTGAGTATTACACCTTCATGTGGGTTACTTTGCCCATTGACCTAAAC
AACAAATCAGCTAAACAGCAGGAAGTCCAATTCAAAGCTTACTACCTGCCCAAGGATGATGAGTATTACC
AGTTCTGCTATGTGGATGAGGATGGTGTGGTCCGGGGAGCAAGTATTCCTTTCCAATTCCGTCCAGAAAA
TGAGGAAGACATCCTGGTTGTTACCACTCAGGGAGAGGTGGAAGAGATTGAGCAGCACAACAAGGAGCTT
TGCAAAGAAAACCAGGAGCTGAAGGACAGCTGTATCAGCCTCCAGAAGCAGAACTCAGACATGCAGGCTG
AGCTCCAAAAGAAGCAGGAGGAGCTAGAAACCCTACAGAGCATCAATAAGAAGTTGGAACTGAAAGTGAA
AGAACAGAAGGACTATTGGGAGACAGAGCTGCTTCAACTGAAAGAACAAAACCAGAAGATGTCCTCAGAA
AATGAGAAGATGGGAATCAGAGTGGATCAGCTTCAGGCCCAGCTGTCAACTCAAGAGAAAGAAATGGAGA
AGCTTGTTCAGGGAGATCAAGATAAGACAGAGCAGTTAGAGCAGCTGAAAAAGGAAAATGACCACCTCTT
TCTCAGTTTAACTGAACAGAGGAAGGACCAGAAGAAGCTCGAGCAGACAGTGGAGCAAATGAAGCAGAAT
GAAACTACTGCAATGAAGAAACAACAGGAATTAATGGATGAAAACTTTGACCTGTCAAAAAGACTGAGTG
AGAACGAAATTATATGTAATGCTCTGCAGAGACAGAAAGAGAGATTGGAAGGAGAAAATGATCTTTTGAA
GAGGGAGAACAGCAGATTGCTCAGTTACATGGGTCTGGATTTTAATTCTTTGCCGTATCAAGTACCTACT
TCAGATGAAGGAGGCGCAAGACAAAATCCAGGACTTGCCTATGGAAACCCATATTCTGGTATCCAAGAAA
GTTCTTCCCCCAGCCCGCTCTCCATCAAGAAATGCCCTATCTGCAAAGCAGATGATATTTGTGATCACAC
CTTGGAGCAACAGCAGATGCAGCCCCTTTGTTTCAATTGTCCAATTTGTGACAAGATCTTCCCAGCTACA
GAGAAGCAGATCTTTGAAGACCACGTGTTCTGCCACTCTCTTTAAGCGGCCGCATCGTGACTGACTGACG
ATCTGCCTCGCGCGTTTCGGTGATGACGGTGAAAACCTCTGACACATGCAGCTCCCGGAGACGGTCACAG
CTTGTCTGTAAGCGGATGCCGGGAGCAGACAAGCCCGTCAGGGCGCGTCAGCGGGTGTTGGCGGGTGTCG
GGGCGCAGCCATGACCCAGTCACGTAGCGATAGCGGAGTGTATAATTCTTGAAGACGAAAGGGCCTCGTG
ATACGCCTATTTTTATAGGTTAATGTCATGATAATAATGGTTTCTTAGACGTCAGGTGGCACTTTTCGGG
GAAATGTGCGCGGAACCCCTATTTGTTTATTTTTCTAAATACATTCAAATATGTATCCGCTCATGAGACA
ATAACCCTGATAAATGCTTCAATAATATTGAAAAAGGAAGAGTATGAGTATTCAACATTTCCGTGTCGCC
CTTATTCCCTTTTTTGCGGCATTTTGCCTTCCTGTTTTTGCTCACCCAGAAACGCTGGTGAAAGTAAAAG
ATGCTGAAGATCAGTTGGGTGCACGAGTGGGTTACATCGAACTGGATCTCAACAGCGGTAAGATCCTTGA
GAGTTTTCGCCCCGAAGAACGTTTTCCAATGATGAGCACTTTTAAAGTTCTGCTATGTGGCGCGGTATTA
TCCCGTGTTGACGCCGGGCAAGAGCAACTCGGTCGCCGCATACACTATTCTCAGAATGACTTGGTTGAGT
ACTCACCAGTCACAGAAAAGCATCTTACGGATGGCATGACAGTAAGAGAATTATGCAGTGCTGCCATAAC
CATGAGTGATAACACTGCGGCCAACTTACTTCTGACAACGATCGGAGGACCGAAGGAGCTAACCGCTTTT
TTGCACAACATGGGGGATCATGTAACTCGCCTTGATCGTTGGGAACCGGAGCTGAATGAAGCCATACCAA
ACGACGAGCGTGACACCACGATGCCTGCAGCAATGGCAACAACGTTGCGCAAACTATTAACTGGCGAACT
ACTTACTCTAGCTTCCCGGCAACAATTAATAGACTGGATGGAGGCGGATAAAGTTGCAGGACCACTTCTG
CGCTCGGCCCTTCCGGCTGGCTGGTTTATTGCTGATAAATCTGGAGCCGGTGAGCGTGGGTCTCGCGGTA
TCATTGCAGCACTGGGGCCAGATGGTAAGCCCTCCCGTATCGTAGTTATCTACACGACGGGGAGTCAGGC
AACTATGGATGAACGAAATAGACAGATCGCTGAGATAGGTGCCTCACTGATTAAGCATTGGTAACTGTCA
GACCAAGTTTACTCATATATACTTTAGATTGATTTAAAACTTCATTTTTAATTTAAAAGGATCTAGGTGA
AGATCCTTTTTGATAATCTCATGACCAAAATCCCTTAACGTGAGTTTTCGTTCCACTGAGCGTCAGACCC
CGTAGAAAAGATCAAAGGATCTTCTTGAGATCCTTTTTTTCTGCGCGTAATCTGCTGCTTGCAAACAAAA
AAACCACCGCTACCAGCGGTGGTTTGTTTGCCGGATCAAGAGCTACCAACTCTTTTTCCGAAGGTAACTG
GCTTCAGCAGAGCGCAGATACCAAATACTGTCCTTCTAGTGTAGCCGTAGTTAGGCCACCACTTCAAGAA
CTCTGTAGCACCGCCTACATACCTCGCTCTGCTAATCCTGTTACCAGTGGCTGCTGCCAGTGGCGATAAG
TCGTGTCTTACCGGGTTGGACTCAAGACGATAGTTACCGGATAAGGCGCAGCGGTCGGGCTGAACGGGGG
GTTCGTGCACACAGCCCAGCTTGGAGCGAACGACCTACACCGAACTGAGATACCTACAGCGTGAGCTATG
AGAAAGCGCCACGCTTCCCGAAGGGAGAAAGGCGGACAGGTATCCGGTAAGCGGCAGGGTCGGAACAGGA
GAGCGCACGAGGGAGCTTCCAGGGGGAAACGCCTGGTATCTTTATAGTCCTGTCGGGTTTCGCCACCTCT
GACTTGAGCGTCGATTTTTGTGATGCTCGTCAGGGGGGCGGAGCCTATGGAAAAACGCCAGCAACGCGGC
CTTTTTACGGTTCCTGGCCTTTTGCTGGCCTTTTGCTCACATGTTCTTTCCTGCGTTATCCCCTGATTCT
GTGGATAACCGTATTACCGCCTTTGAGTGAGCTGATACCGCTCGCCGCAGCCGAACGACCGAGCGCAGCG
AGTCAGTGAGCGAGGAAGCGGAAGAGCGCCTGATGCGGTATTTTCTCCTTACGCATCTGTGCGGTATTTC
ACACCGCATAAATTCCGACACCATCGAATGGCGCAAAACCTTTCGCGGTATGGCATGATAGCGCCCGGAA
GAGAGTCAATTCAGGGTGGTGAATGTGAAACCAGTAACGTTATACGATGTCGCAGAGTATGCCGGTGTCT
CTTATCAGACCGTTTCCCGCGTGGTGAACCAGGCCAGCCACGTTTCTGCGAAAACGCGGGAAAAAGTGAA
AGCGGCGATGGCGGAGCTGAATTACATTCCCAACCGCGTGGCACAACAACTGGCGGGCAAACAGTCGTTG
CTGATTGGCGTTGCCACCTCCAGTCTGGCCCTGCACGCGCCGTCGCAAATTGTCGCGGCGATTAAATCTC
GCGCCGATCAACTGGGTGCCAGCGTGGTGGTGTCGATGGTAGAACGAAGCGGCGTCGAAGCCTGTAAAGC
GGCGGTGCACAATCTTCTCGCGCAACGCGTCAGTGGGCTGATCATTAACTATCCGCTGGATGACCAGGAT
GCCATTGCTGTGGAAGCTGCCTGCACTAATGTTCCGGCGTTATTTCTTGATGTCTCTGACCAGACACCCA
TCAACAGTATTATTTTCTCCCATGAAGACGGTACGCGACTGGGCGTGGAGCATCTGGTCGCATTGGGTCA
CCAGCAAATCGCGCTGTTAGCGGGCCCATTAAGTTCTGTCTCGGCGCGTCTGCGTCTGGCTGGCTGGCAT
AAATATCTCACTCGCAATCAAATTCAGCCGATAGCGGAACGGGAAGGCGACTGGAGTGCCATGTCCGGTT
TTCAACAAACCATGCAAATGCTGAATGAGGGCATCGTTCCCACTGCGATGCTGGTTGCCAACGATCAGAT
GGCGCTGGGCGCAATGCGCGCCATTACCGAGTCCGGGCTGCGCGTTGGTGCGGATATCTCGGTAGTGGGA
TACGACGATACCGAAGACAGCTCATGTTATATCCCGCCGTTAACCACCATCAAACAGGATTTTCGCCTGC
TGGGGCAAACCAGCGTGGACCGCTTGCTGCAACTCTCTCAGGGCCAGGCGGTGAAGGGCAATCAGCTGTT
GCCCGTCTCACTGGTGAAAAGAAAAACCMCCCTGGCGCCCAATACGCAAACCGCCTCTCCCCGCGCGTTG
GCCGATTCATTAATGCAGCTGGCACGACAGGTTTCCCGACTGGAAAGCGGGCAGTGAGCGCAACGCAATT
AATGTAAGTTAGCTCACTCATTAGGCACCCCAGGCTTTACACTTTATGCTTCCGGCTCGTATGTTGTGTG
GAATTGTGAGCGGATAACAATTTCACACAGGAAACAGCTATGACCATGATTACGGATTCACTGGCCGTCG
TTTTACAACGTCGTGACTGGGAAAACCCTGGCGTTACCCAACTTAATCGCCTTGCAGCACATCCCCCTTT
CGCCAGCTGGCGTAATAGCGAAGAGGCCCGCACCGATCGCCCTTCCCAACAGTTGCGCAGCCTGAATGGC
GAATGGCGCTTTGCCTGGTTTCCGGCACCAGAAGCGGTGCCGGAAAGCTGGCTGGAGTGCGATCTTCCTG
AGGCCGATACTGTCGTCGTCCCCTCAAACTGGCAGATGCACGGTTACGATGCGCCCATCTACACCAACGT
GACCTATCCCATTACGGTCAATCCGCCGTTTGTTCCCACGGAGAATCCGACGGGTTGTTACTCGCTCACA
TTTAATGTTGATGAAAGCTGGCTACAGGAAGGCCAGACGCGAATTATTTTTGATGGCGTTGGAATT
